>Addgene plasmid #69995 | pRR.1 | addgene full sequence | sequence record 126599 | Addgene assembled full plasmid sequence
GACGGATCGGGAGATCTCCCGATCCCCTATGGTCGACTCTCAGTACAATCTGCTCTGATGCCGCATAGTT
AAGCCAGTATCTGCTCCCTGCTTGTGTGTTGGAGGTCGCTGAGTAGTGCGCGAGCAAAATTTAAGCTACA
ACAAGGCAAGGCTTGACCGACAATTGCATGAAGAATCTGCTTAGGGTTAGGCGTTTTGCGCTGCTTCGCG
ATGTACGGGCCAGATATACGCGTTGACATTGATTATTGACTAGTTATTAATAGTAATCAATTACGGGGTC
ATTAGTTCATAGCCCATATATGGAGTTCCGCGTTACATAACTTACGGTAAATGGCCCGCCTGGCTGACCG
CCCAACGACCCCCGCCCATTGACGTCAATAATGACGTATGTTCCCATAGTAACGCCAATAGGGACTTTCC
ATTGACGTCAATGGGTGGACTATTTACGGTAAACTGCCCACTTGGCAGTACATCAAGTGTATCATATGCC
AAGTACGCCCCCTATTGACGTCAATGACGGTAAATGGCCCGCCTGGCATTATGCCCAGTACATGACCTTA
TGGGACTTTCCTACTTGGCAGTACATCTACGTATTAGTCATCGCTATTACCATGGTGATGCGGTTTTGGC
AGTACATCAATGGGCGTGGATAGCGGTTTGACTCACGGGGATTTCCAAGTCTCCACCCCATTGACGTCAA
TGGGAGTTTGTTTTGGCACCAAAATCAACGGGACTTTCCAAAATGTCGTAACAACTCCGCCCCATTGACG
CAAATGGGCGGTAGGCGTGTACGGTGGGAGGTCTATATAAGCAGAGCTCTCTGGCTAACTAGAGAACCCA
CTGCTTACTGGCTTATCGAAATTAATACGACTCACTATAGGGAGACCCAAGCTTGGTACCGAGCTCGGAT
CCATGGAACTCAGCGTCCTCCTCTTCCTTGCACTCCTCACAGGACTCTTGCTACTCCTGGTTCAGCGCCA
CCCTAACACCCATGACCGCCTCCCACCAGGGCCCCGCCCTCTGCCCCTTTTGGGAAACCTTCTGCAGATG
GATAGAAGAGGCCTACTCAAATCCTTTCTGAGGTTCCGAGAGAAATATGGGGACGTCTTCACGGTACACC
TGGGACCGAGGCCCGTGGTCATGCTGTGTGGAGTAGAGGCCATACGGGAGGCCCTTGTGGACAAGGCTGA
GGCCTTCTCTGGCCGGGGAAAAATCGCCATGGTCGACCCATTCTTCCGGGGATATGGTGTGATCTTTGCC
AATGGAAACCGCTGGAAGGTGCTTCGGCGATTCTCTGTGACCACTATGAGGGACTTCGGGATGGGAAAGC
GGAGTGTGGAGGAGCGGATTCAGGAGGAGGCTCAGTGTCTGATAGAGGAGCTTCGGAAATCCAAGGGGGC
CCTCATGGACCCCACCTTCCTCTTCCAGTCCATTACCGCCAACATCATCTGCTCCATCGTCTTTGGAAAA
CGATTCCACTACCAAGATCAAGAGTTCCTGAAGATGCTGAACTTGTTCTACCAGACTTTTTCACTCATCA
GCTCTGTATTCGGCCAGCTGTTTGAGCTCTTCTCTGGCTTCTTGAAATACTTTCCTGGGGCACACAGGCA
AGTTTACAAAAACCTGCAGGAAATCAATGCTTACATTGGCCACAGTGTGGAGAAGCACCGTGAAACCCTG
GACCCCAGCGCCCCCAAGGACCTCATCGACACCTACCTGCTCCACATGGAAAAAGAGAAATCCAACGCAC
ACAGTGAATTCAGCCACCAGAACCTCAACCTCAACACGCTCTCGCTCTTCTTTGCTGGCACTGAGACCAC
CAGCACCACTCTCCGCTACGGCTTCCTGCTCATGCTCAAATACCCTCATGTTGCAGAGAGAGTCTACAGG
GAGATTGAACAGGTGATTGGCCCACATCGCCCTCCAGAGCTTCATGACCGAGCCAAAATGCCATACACAG
AGGCAGTCATCTATGAGATTCAGAGATTTTCCGACCTTCTCCCCATGGGTGTGCCCCACATTGTCACCCA
ACACACCAGCTTCCGAGGGTACATCATCCCCAAGGACACAGAAGTATTTCTCATCCTGAGCACTGCTCTC
CATGACCCACACTACTTTGAAAAACCAGACGCCTTCAATCCTGACCACTTTCTGGATGCCAATGGGGCAC
TGAAAAAGACTGAAGCTTTTATCCCCTTCTCCTTAGGGAAGCGGATTTGTCTTGGTGAAGGCATCGCCCG
TGCGGAATTGTTCCTCTTCTTCACCACCATCCTCCAGAACTTCTCCATGGCCAGCCCCGTGGCCCCAGAA
GACATCGATCTGACACCCCAGGAGTGTGGTGTGGGCAAAATACCCCCAACATACCAGATCCGCTTCCTGC
CCCGCTGAGTCTAGAGGGCCCTATTCTATAGTGTCACCTAAATGCTAGAGCTCGCTGATCAGCCTCGACT
GTGCCTTCTAGTTGCCAGCCATCTGTTGTTTGCCCCTCCCCCGTGCCTTCCTTGACCCTGGAAGGTGCCA
CTCCCACTGTCCTTTCCTAATAAAATGAGGAAATTGCATCGCATTGTCTGAGTAGGTGTCATTCTATTCT
GGGGGGTGGGGTGGGGCAGGACAGCAAGGGGGAGGATTGGGAAGACAATAGCAGGCATGCTGGGGATGCG
GTGGGCTCTATGGCTTCTGAGGCGGAAAGAACCAGCTGGGGCTCTAGGGGGTATCCCC
[124 nt withheld, positions 2719-2842]
C
[32 nt withheld, positions 2844-2875]
CA
[57 nt withheld, positions 2878-2934]
A
[49 nt withheld, positions 2936-2984]
CCTTTGACGTTGGAGTCCACGTTCTTT
[37 nt withheld, positions 3012-3048]
ACCCTATCTCGGTCTATTCTTTTGATTTATAAGGGATTTTGGGGATTTCGGCCTATTGGTTAAAAAATGA
GCTGATTTAACAAAAATTTAACGCGAATTAATTCTGTGGAATGTGTGTCAGTTAGGGTGTGGAAAGTCCC
CAGGCTCCCCAGGCAGGCAGAAGTATGCAAAGCATGCATCTCAATTAGTCAGCAACCAGGTGTGGAAAGT
CCCCAGGCTCCCCAGCAGGCAGAAGTATGCAAAGCATGCATCTCAATTAGTCAGCAACCATAGTCCCGCC
CCTAACTCCGCCCATCCCGCCCCTAACTCCGCCCAGTTCCGCCCATTCTCCGCCCCATGGCTGACTAATT
TTTTTTATTTATGCAGAGGCCGAGGCCGCCTCTGCCTCTGAGCTATTCCAGAAGTAGTGAGGAGGCTTTT
TTGGAGGCCTAGGCTTTTGCAAAAAGCTCCCGGGAGCTTGTATATCCATTTTCGGATCTGATCAAGAGAC
AGGATGAGGATCGTTTCGCATGATTGAACAAGATGGATTGCACGCAGGTTCTCCGGCCGCTTGGGTGGAG
AGGCTATTCGGCTATGACTGGGCACAACAGACAATCGGCTGCTCTGATGCCGCCGTGTTCCGGCTGTCAG
CGCAGGGGCGCCCGGTTCTTTTTGTCAAGACCGACCTGTCCGGTGCCCTGAATGAACTGCAGGACGAGGC
AGCGCGGCTATCGTGGCTGGCCACGACGGGCGTTCCTTGCGCAGCTGTGCTCGACGTTGTCACTGAAGCG
GGAAGGGACTGGCTGCTATTGGGCGAAGTGCCGGGGCAGGATCTCCTGTCATCTCACCTTGCTCCTGCCG
AGAAAGTATCCATCATGGCTGATGCAATGCGGCGGCTGCATACGCTTGATCCGGCTACCTGCCCATTCGA
CCACCAAGCGAAACATCGCATCGAGCGAGCACGTACTCGGATGGAAGCCGGTCTTGTCGATCAGGATGAT
CTGGACGAAGAGCATCAGGGGCTCGCGCCAGCCGAACTGTTCGCCAGGCTCAAGGCGCGCATGCCCGACG
GCGAGGATCTCGTCGTGACCCATGGCGATGCCTGCTTGCCGAATATCATGGTGGAAAATGGCCGCTTTTC
TGGATTCATCGACTGTGGCCGGCTGGGTGTGGCGGACCGCTATCAGGACATAGCGTTGGCTACCCGTGAT
ATTGCTGAAGAGCTTGGCGGCGAATGGGCTGACCGCTTCCTCGTGCTTTACGGTATCGCCGCTCCCGATT
CGCAGCGCATCGCCTTCTATCGCCTTCTTGACGAGTTCTTCTGAGCGGGACTCTGGGGTTCGAAATGACC
GACCAAGCGACGCCCAACCTGCCATCACGAGATTTCGATTCCACCGCCGCCTTCTATGAAAGGTTGGGCT
TCGGAATCGTTTTCCGGGACGCCGGCTGGATGATCCTCCAGCGCGGGGATCTCATGCTGGAGTTCTTCGC
CCACCCCAACTTGTTTATTGCAGCTTATAATGGTTACAAATAAAGCAATAGCATCACAAATTTCACAAAT
AAAGCATTTTTTTCACTGCATTCTAGTTGTGGTTTGTCCAAACTCATCAATGTATCTTATCATGTCTGTA
TACCGTCGACCTCTAGCTAGAGCTTGGCGTAATCATGGTCATAGCTGTTTCCTGTGTGAAATTGTTATCC
GCTCACAATTCCACACAACATACGAGCCGGAAGCATAAAGTGTAAAGCCTGGGGTGCCTAATGAGTGAGC
TAACTCACATTAATTGCGTTGCGCTCACTGCCCGCTTTCCAGTCGGGAAACCTGTCGTGCCAGCTGCATT
AATGAATCGGCCAACGCGCGGGGAGAGGCGGTTTGCGTATTGGGCGCTCTTCCGCTTCCTCGCTCACTGA
CTCGCTGCGCTCGGTCGTTCGGCTGCGGCGAGCGGTATCAGCTCACTCAAAGGCGGTAATACGGTTATCC
ACAGAATCAGGGGATAACGCAGGAAAGAACATGTGAGCAAAAGGCCAGCAAAAGGCCAGGAACCGTAAAA
AGGCCGCGTTGCTGGCGTTTTTCCATAGGCTCCGCCCCCCTGACGAGCATCACAAAAATCGACGCTCAAG
TCAGAGGTGGCGAAACCCGACAGGACTATAAAGATACCAGGCGTTTCCCCCTGGAAGCTCCCTCGTGCGC
TCTCCTGTTCCGACCCTGCCGCTTACCGGATACCTGTCCGCCTTTCTCCCTTCGGGAAGCGTGGCGCTTT
CTCAATGCTCACGCTGTAGGTATCTCAGTTCGGTGTAGGTCGTTCGCTCCAAGCTGGGCTGTGTGCACGA
ACCCCCCGTTCAGCCCGACCGCTGCGCCTTATCCGGTAACTATCGTCTTGAGTCCAACCCGGTAAGACAC
GACTTATCGCCACTGGCAGCAGCCACTGGTAACAGGATTAGCAGAGCGAGGTATGTAGGCGGTGCTACAG
AGTTCTTGAAGTGGTGGCCTAACTACGGCTACACTAGAAGGACAGTATTTGGTATCTGCGCTCTGCTGAA
GCCAGTTACCTTCGGAAAAAGAGTTGGTAGCTCTTGATCCGGCAAACAAACCACCGCTGGTAGCGGTGGT
TTTTTTGTTTGCAAGCAGCAGATTACGCGCAGAAAAAAAGGATCTCAAGAAGATCCTTTGATCTTTTCTA
CGGGGTCTGACGCTCAGTGGAACGAAAACTCACGTTAAGGGATTTTGGTCATGAGATTATCAAAAAGGAT
CTTCACCTAGATCCTTTTAAATTAAAAATGAAGTTTTAAATCAATCTAAAGTATATATGAGTAAACTTGG
TCTGACAGTTACCAATGCTTAATCAGTGAGGCACCTATCTCAGCGATCTGTCTATTTCGTTCATCCATAG
TTGCCTGACTCCCCGTCGTGTAGATAACTACGATACGGGAGGGCTTACCATCTGGCCCCAGTGCTGCAAT
GATACCGCGAGACCCACGCTCACCGGCTCCAGATTTATCAGCAATAAACCAGCCAGCCGGAAGGGCCGAG
CGCAGAAGTGGTCCTGCAACTTTATCCGCCTCCATCCAGTCTATTAATTGTTGCCGGGAAGCTAGAGTAA
GTAGTTCGCCAGTTAATAGTTTGCGCAACGTTGTTGCCATTGCTACAGGCATCGTGGTGTCACGCTCGTC
GTTTGGTATGGCTTCATTCAGCTCCGGTTCCCAACGATCAAGGCGAGTTACATGATCCCCCATGTTGTGC
AAAAAAGCGGTTAGCTCCTTCGGTCCTCCGATCGTTGTCAGAAGTAAGTTGGCCGCAGTGTTATCACTCA
TGGTTATGGCAGCACTGCATAATTCTCTTACTGTCATGCCATCCGTAAGATGCTTTTCTGTGACTGGTGA
GTACTCAACCAAGTCATTCTGAGAATAGTGTATGCGGCGACCGAGTTGCTCTTGCCCGGCGTCAATACGG
GATAATACCGCGCCACATAGCAGAACTTTAAAAGTGCTCATCATTGGAAAACGTTCTTCGGGGCGAAAAC
TCTCAAGGATCTTACCGCTGTTGAGATCCAGTTCGATGTAACCCACTCGTGCACCCAACTGATCTTCAGC
ATCTTTTACTTTCACCAGCGTTTCTGGGTGAGCAAAAACAGGAAGGCAAAATGCCGCAAAAAAGGGAATA
AGGGCGACACGGAAATGTTGAATACTCATACTCTTCCTTTTTCAATATTATTGAAGCATTTATCAGGGTT
ATTGTCTCATGAGCGGATACATATTTGAATGTATTTAGAAAAATAAACAAATAGGGGTTCCGCGCACATT
TCCCCGAAAAGTGCCACCTGACGTC
Features (pLannotate 1.2.2; 21 found; start..end, strand, type, name):
     36..80      -  misc_feature   bom (fragment): basis of mobility region from pBR322
    235..614     +  enhancer       CMV enhancer: human cytomegalovirus immediate early enhancer
    615..818     +  promoter       CMV promoter: human cytomegalovirus (CMV) immediate early promoter
    814..847     +  LTR            5' LTR (truncated) (fragment): truncated 5' long terminal repeat (LTR) from HIV-1
    863..881     +  promoter       T7 promoter: promoter for bacteriophage T7 RNA polymerase
    913..2385    +  CDS            CYP2B6: CP2B6_HUMAN - Experimental evidence at protein level: Swiss-Prot protein existence level 1. Allele 2B6*9: Has low affinity for anandamide and can only produce 11,12 EpETrE-EAs. From Homo sapiens (Human).
   2405..2423    -  promoter       SP6 promoter: promoter for bacteriophage SP6 RNA polymerase
   2449..2673    +  polyA_signal   bGH poly(A) signal: bovine growth hormone polyadenylation signal
   2677..2698    +  promoter       SV40 promoter (fragment): SV40 enhancer and early promoter
   2719..3147    +  rep_origin     f1 ori (sequence partly withheld): f1 bacteriophage origin of replication; arrow indicates direction of (+) strand synthesis
   3161..3491    +  promoter       SV40 promoter: SV40 enhancer and early promoter
   3558..4349    +  CDS            neo: KKA2_KLEPN - Also known as kan, nptII. Experimental evidence at protein level: Swiss-Prot protein existence level 1. Resistance to kanamycin, neomycin, paromomycin, ribostamycin, butirosin and gentamicin B. From Klebsiella pneumoniae.
   4373..4531    +  CDS            ble (fragment): BLE_KLEPN - Experimental evidence at protein level: Swiss-Prot protein existence level 1. Binding protein with a strong affinity to the bleomycin family of antibiotics. Binds to CL990; an antimitotic-antibiotic compound. From Klebsiella pneumoniae.
   4526..4647    +  polyA_signal   SV40 poly(A) signal: SV40 polyadenylation signal
   4720..4736    -  protein_bind   lac operator: The lac repressor binds to the lac operator to inhibit transcription in E. coli. This inhibition can be relieved by adding lactose or isopropyl-β-D-thiogalactopyranoside (IPTG). lac repressor encoded by lacI
   4744..4774    -  promoter       lac promoter: promoter for the E. coli lac operon
   4789..4810    -  protein_bind   CAP binding site: CAP binding activates transcription in the presence of cAMP. E. coli catabolite activator protein
   4823..4915    -  CDS            lacI (fragment): lac repressor; lacI; The lac repressor binds to the lac operator to inhibit transcription in E. coli. This inhibition can be relieved by adding lactose or isopropyl-β-D-thiogalactopyranoside (IPTG).
   5098..5686    -  rep_origin     ori: high-copy-number ColE1/pMB1/pBR322/pUC origin of replication
   5857..6717    -  CDS            AmpR: β-lactamase; bla; confers resistance to ampicillin, carbenicillin, and related antibiotics
   6718..6822    -  promoter       AmpR promoter: bla
