[The description below was written by a language model from this plasmid's Addgene catalogue record and pLannotate feature annotations shown in this document.]
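Description:
pRR.1 is a mammalian expression plasmid built on the pcDNA3 backbone that carries the human cytochrome P450 CYP2B6 coding sequence. The record lists no mutation and gives the alternative name 2B6.1, which suggests it represents the reference form of the enzyme. The roughly 1.5 kb insert was cloned between BamHI and XbaI sites, both retained, giving an assembled plasmid of 6,853 bp. Expression is driven by the human cytomegalovirus immediate-early enhancer and promoter, and transcripts are terminated by the bovine growth hormone polyadenylation signal. T7 and SP6 phage promoters flank the insert in opposing orientations, as is standard for pcDNA3, and could serve for in vitro transcription or sequencing. No epitope tag or reporter is annotated on the CYP2B6 open reading frame.

For propagation in E. coli the plasmid has a high-copy ColE1/pUC-type origin and a β-lactamase gene conferring ampicillin resistance. An f1 origin is also present, allowing single-stranded DNA production. A separate cassette, with the SV40 enhancer/early promoter driving the neomycin phosphotransferase gene followed by an SV40 poly(A) signal, permits G418 selection of stably transfected mammalian cells. Several short annotated hits (an HIV-1 LTR fragment next to the CMV promoter, a ble fragment, a lacI fragment, lac promoter/operator elements and a bom fragment) are most likely backbone remnants or automated similarity matches rather than functional parts.

The stated purpose is mammalian expression of CYP2B6. The associated publication concerns functional characterisation of CYP2B6 enzyme variants, so this unmutated construct plausibly served as the comparator for variant forms, though the record does not say so explicitly.
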