Addgene plasmid #69995: pRR.1
Purpose: Mammalian expression of cytochrome p450 CYP2B6
Depositing lab: Kathrin Klein. Depositing organization: Robert Bosch Gesellschaft für Medizinische Forschung mbH - Dr. Margarete Fischer-Bosch Institut für Klinische Pharmakologie. Publication: Novel CYP2B6 enzyme variants in a Rwandese population: functional characterization and assessment of in silico prediction tools. Radloff R, Gras A, Zanger UM, Masquelier C, Arumugam K, Karasi JC, Arendt V, Seguin-Devaux C, Klein K. Hum Mutat. 2013 May;34(5):725-34. doi: 10.1002/humu.22295. Epub 2013 Mar 11. PubMed 23418033.
Backbone
  Vector backbone: pcDNA3
  Backbone manufacturer: Invitrogen
  Backbone size w/o insert (bp): 5400
  Vector type: Mammalian Expression
  Selectable markers: Neomycin (select with G418)
Growth in bacteria
  Bacterial resistance: Ampicillin, 100 μg/mL
  Growth temperature: 37°C
  Growth strain: DH5alpha
  Copy number: High Copy
Gene/Insert
  Gene/Insert name: CYP2B6 (alt names: 2B6.1; cytochrome P450, family 2, subfamily B, polypeptide 6)
  Species: H. sapiens (human)
  Insert size (bp): 1500
  Mutation: none
  Entrez Gene: CYP2B6 (a.k.a. CPB6, CYP2B, CYP2B7, CYP2B7P, CYPIIB6, EFVM, IIB1, P450)
  Promoter: CMV
  Cloning method: Restriction Enzyme; 5′ cloning site BamHI (not destroyed); 3′ cloning site XbaI (not destroyed)
  Sequencing primers: 5′ CMV-F; 3′ BGH-rev
Terms and licenses: Academic/Nonprofit Terms; Industry Terms: Not Available to Industry
How to cite: pRR.1 was a gift from Kathrin Klein (Addgene plasmid # 69995 ; http://n2t.net/addgene:69995 ; RRID:Addgene_69995)
