>Addgene plasmid #69995 | pRR.1 | addgene partial sequence | sequence record 126596 | CMV-F 5'-CGCAAATGGGCGGTAGGCGTG-3'
CTATATAAGCAGAGCTCTCTGGCTAACTAGAGAACCCACTGCTTACTGGCTTATCGAAATTAATACGACT
CACTATAGGGAGACCCAAGCTTGGTACCGAGCTCGGATCCATGGAACTCAGCGTCCTCCTCTTCCTTGCA
CTCCTCACAGGACTCTTGCTACTCCTGGTTCAGCGCCACCCTAACACCCATGACCGCCTCCCACCAGGGC
CCCGCCCTCTGCCCCTTTTGGGAAACCTTCTGCAGATGGATAGAAGAGGCCTACTCAAATCCTTTCTGAG
GTTCCGAGAGAAATATGGGGACGTCTTCACGGTACACCTGGGACCGAGGCCCGTGGTCATGCTGTGTGGA
GTAGAGGCCATACGGGAGGCCCTTGTGGACAAGGCTGAGGCCTTCTCTGGCCGGGGAAAAATCGCCATGG
TCGACCCATTCTTCCGGGGATATGGTGTGATCTTTGCCAATGGAAACCGCTGGAAGGTGCTTCGGCGATT
CTCTGTGACCACTATGAGGGACTTCGGGATGGGAAAGCGGAGTGTGGAGGAGCGGATTCAGGAGGAGGCT
CAGTGTCTGATAGAGGAGCTTCGGAAATCCAAGGGGGCCCTCATGGACCCCACCTTCCTCTTCCAGTCCA
TTACCGCCAACATCATCTGCTCCATCGTCTTTGGAAAACGATTCCACTACCAAGATCAAGAGTTCCTGAA
GATGCTGAACTTGTTCTACCAGACTTTTTCACTCATCAGCTCTGTATTCGGCCAGCTGTTTGAGCTCTTC
TCTGGCTTCTTGAAATACTTTCCTGGGGCACACAGGCAAGTTTACAAAAACCTGCAGGAAATCAATGCTT
ACATTGGCCACAGTGTGGAGAAGCACCGTGAAACCCTGGACCCCAGCGCCCCCAAGGACCTCATCGACAC
CTACCTGCTCCACATGGAAAAAGAGAAATCCAACGCACACAGTGAATTCAGCCACCAGAACCTCAACCTC
AACACGCTCTCGCTCTTCTTTGCTGGCACTGAGACCACCAGCACCACTCTCCGCTACGGCTTCCTGCTCA
