>Addgene plasmid #69995 | pRR.1 | addgene partial sequence | sequence record 126598 | BGH-rev 5'-TAGAAGGCACAGTCGAGG-3'
TTTAGGTGACACTATAGAATAGGGCCCTCTAGACTCAGCGGGGCAGGAAGCGGATCTGGTATGTTGGGGG
TATTTTGCCCACACCACACTCCTGGGGTGTCAGATCGATGTCTTCTGGGGCCACGGGGCTGGCCATGGAG
AAGTTCTGGAGGATGGTGGTGAAGAAGAGGAACAATTCCGCACGGGCGATGCCTTCACCAAGACAAATCC
GCTTCCCTAAGGAGAAGGGGATAAAAGCTTCAGTCTTTTTCAGTGCCCCATTGGCATCCAGAAAGTGGTC
AGGATTGAAGGCGTCTGGTTTTTCAAAGTAGTGTGGGTCATGGAGAGCAGTGCTCAGGATGAGAAATACT
TCTGTGTCCTTGGGGATGATGTACCCTCGGAAGCTGGTGTGTTGGGTGACAATGTGGGGCACACCCATGG
GGAGAAGGTCGGAAAATCTCTGAATCTCATAGATGACTGCCTCTGTGTATGGCATTTTGGCTCGGTCATG
AAGCTCTGGAGGGCGATGTGGGCCAATCACCTGTTCAATCTCCCTGTAGACTCTCTCTGCAACATGAGGG
TATTTGAGCATGAGCAGGAAGCCGTAGCGGAGAGTGGTGCTGGTGGTCTCAGTGCCAGCAAAGAAGAGCG
AGAGCGTGTTGAGGTTGAGGTTCTGGTGGCTGAATTCACTGTGTGCGTTGGATTTCTCTTTTTCCATGTG
GAGCAGGTAGGTGTCGATGAGGTCCTTGGGGGCGCTGGGGTCCAGGGTTTCACGGTGCTTCTCCACACTG
TGGCCAATGTAAGCATTGATTTCCTGCAGGTTTTTGTAAACTTGCCTGTGTGCCCCAGGAAAGTATTTCA
AGAAGCCAGAGAAGAGCTCAAACAGCTGGCCGAATACAGAGCTGATGAGTGAAAAAGTCTGGTAGAACAA
GTTCAGCATCTTCAGGAACTCTTGATCTTGGTAGTGGAATCGTTT
